>Addgene plasmid #173755 | pJRK248 | addgene full sequence | sequence record 342446 | Addgene NGS Result
ACGCGTACCGCTAGCCAGGAAGAGTTTGTAGAAACGCAAAAAGGCCATCCGTCAGGATGGCCTTCTGCTT
AGTTTGATGCCTGGCAGTTTATGGCGGGCGTCCTGCCCGCCACCCTCCGGGCCGTTGCTTCACAACGTTC
AAATCCGCTCCCGGCGGATTTGTCCTACTCAGGAGAGCGTTCACCGACAAACAACAGATAAAACGAAAGG
CCCAGTCTTCCGACTGAGCCTTTCGTTTTATTTGATGCCTGGCAGTTCCCTACTCTCGCGTTAACGCTAG
CATGGATGTTTTCCCAGTCACGACGTTGTAAAACGACGGCCAGTCTTAAGCTCGGGCCCTGCAGCTCTAG
AGCTCGAATTCTACAGGTCACTAATACCATCTAAGTAGTTGGTTCATAGTGACTGCATATGTTGTGTTTT
ACAGTATTATGTAGTCTGTTTTTTATGCAAAATCTAATTTAATATATTGATATTTATATCATTTTACGTT
TCTCGTTCAACTTTCTTGTACAAAGTGGGCTCTTCGAAGGTAAGTTTAAAATAACTTCGTATAGGATACT
TTATACGAAGTTATTTTCAGGGAGAGCAAAAGCTTATCTCCGAGGAGGACCTCTAAGGATGATCGACGCC
AACGTCGTTGAATTTTCAAATTTTAAATACTGAATATTTGTTTTTTTTCCTATTATTTATTTATTCTCTT
TGTGTTTTTTTTCTTGCTTTCTAAAAAATTAATTCAATCCAAATCTAAACATTTTTTTTTCTCTTTCCGT
CTCCCAATTCGTATTCCGCTCCTCTCATCTGAACACAATGTGCAAGTTTATTTATCTTCTCGCTTTCATT
TCATTAGGACGTGGGGGGAATTGGTGGAAGGGGGAAACACACAAAAGGATGATGGAAATGAAATAAGGAC
ACACAATATGCAACAACATTCAATTCAGAAATATGGAGGAAGGTTTAAAAGAAAACATAAAAATATATAG
AGGAGGAAGGAAACTAGCTGCCCTCGATTGTCTATCTTCCATTCTCACCAAGTTTCAACAACTTTATTCA
GTCATTCTTCTCTGGTTCATTTCCCAACCAATCTTCCCGAATAAAGCCCATCTGTCCTTTCGGCCACATT
CCTCACCTACATCCGTACTCCTTATCTCCCGTTCTTATCCAGTCTTTTATCGTCTCTGCGTCTCGCACAC
TGTCTCGTCGGTAATGTAAAAAAAAAACAAAAAAAACTTGAAAACTTGCGGAAAGATTTCCTAATAAAAG
GAGACGAATCCGGTAGGAAATCGACAAGTCTCTGCTTCTCGAAGACTAGGTGAGTTACATTTCTTTGGCC
GAATTATTTTGAAATCCTAAATTTGATAATTTCAGAGATGTCTGTAAAACTTGCGTGTTATGTGACGGCT
TCGGTCACTGTCGCCACTCTTATGGTATGCTTCATGACCATGTCAACCATCTACTCGGAGGTTGATGGAT
TCAGAGAGAAGCTTGATACCGAGATGAATGTGTTCAGAGTGAGTTAAATTATATTTTGAATTTTAAATAA
TTTTTAATTTTCTAGCAATCTACCAATGGATTGTGGAAGGACATAGTTGTCATCGGAAGATCTAGCAAGC
GTGTCCGTTGTCAATATGAAGAGACCAACGCTACCCCAACTCCACATGCTGATGGATCCCCATCTGCTCC
ACCAGGTCAACCACCAGCAGTTCCACCAGTCTTCAACCAGCCAAAGACTCCAAATGGAGCCAATGGAAAT
GGACCAACCTGCAACTGCAATGCTGATAACAAGTGCCCAGCTGGACCATCCGGACCAAAGGGAGTTCCAG
GAGTTCCAGGACTCGACGGAGTTCCAGGACTTGACGGTGTTCCAGGAGTTGGAGCTGATGATATCGCTCC
ACAACGCGAGTCTGTCGGATGCTTCACTTGCCCACAAGGACCAGTTGGACCACCAGGAGCTCTTGGAAGA
CCAGGACCACGTGGACTTCCAGGACCAAGAGGACAAAATGGAAACCCAGGAAGAGATGGACAACCAGGAC
ATCCAGGAGAGCAAGGATCATCCGGTCAAATCGGAAAGATCGGAGAGCCAGGACCACCAGGAGAGAAGGG
ACGCGACGCCGAGCATCCAATCGGAAGACCAGGACCAAAGGGACCAAGAGGAGATCAAGGACCAACAGGA
CCAGCTGGACAGAACGGTCTTCACGGACCACCAGGAGAGCCAGGAACCGTTGGACCAGAAGGACCATCTG
GAAAGCAAGGACGTCAAGGACCAGACGGAACCCAGGGAGAGACTGGACCAGACGGAAGACCAGGAAAGGA
TGCCGAGTACTGCCAGTGCCCAGACAAGTCTCCACCATCAGAGGCTGTCAACGCCAACCGTGGATACAGA
AATATCTAAATTGTTGGTGTTTTCTAATAAAATATTTGAGATTCAGATTTTTGCTTTCGTCGTAAATCTA
CACACGCGTCTCTTCCGTGCGAGAGTCCAAGCCAGCAGCCAAATTCGTTGACTGAGTATTCAACGTTTAT
ACGTTGTCGGCAACGAGAAATAGGAAAATGCATCGGGAAATGTTCTTTTTTCGATTTTTTCCAAGGTTTT
GACAAATTTTACCACGAATTTTGCTATGTTTTCAATTAAAAAATATGTTATTCAACTGTTTCTATGAGGA
AAATAAGGCTTTGCATGTAATTTTCTTATTCAGCATAATTTTTAATTAATTTGAATTTTCTGTCCTAACG
TTTATTTTGTTTTCTTGGTTATGACTGATCTGAAATTAATTTTTGAATTTTAAGGTAATATGTCAGGCGG
TGCCGCAAGTTTGTACAAAAAAGCAGGCTCCATGAAAAAGCCTGAACTCACCGCGACGTCTGTCGAGAAG
TTTCTGATCGAAAAGTTCGACAGCGTCTCCGACCTGATGCAGCTCTCGGAGGGCGAAGAATCTCGTGCTT
TCAGCTTCGATGTAGGAGGGCGTGGATATGTCCTGCGGGTAAATAGCTGCGCCGATGGTTTCTACAAAGA
TCGTTATGTTTATCGGCACTTTGCATCGGCCGCGCTCCCGATTCCGGAAGTGCTTGACATTGGGGAATTC
AGCGAGAGCCTGACCTATTGCATCTCCCGCCGTGCACAGGGTGTCACGTTGCAAGACCTGCCTGAAACCG
AACTGCCCGCTGTTCTGCAGCCGGTCGCGGAGGCCATGGATGCGATCGCTGCGGCCGATCTTAGCCAGAC
GAGCGGGTTCGGCCCATTCGGACCGCAAGGAATCGGTCAATACACTACATGGCGTGATTTCATATGCGCG
ATTGCTGATCCCCATGTGTATCACTGGCAAACTGTGATGGACGACACCGTCAGTGCGTCCGTCGCGCAGG
CTCTCGATGAGCTGATGCTTTGGGCCGAGGACTGCCCCGAAGTCCGGCACCTCGTGCACGCGGATTTCGG
CTCCAACAATGTCCTGACGGACAATGGCCGCATAACAGCGGTCATTGACTGGAGCGAGGCGATGTTCGGG
GATTCCCAATACGAGGTCGCCAACATCTTCTTCTGGAGGCCGTGGTTGGCTTGTATGGAGCAGCAGACGC
GCTACTTCGAGCGGAGGCATCCGGAGCTTGCAGGATCGCCGCGGCTCCGGGCGTATATGCTCCGCATTGG
TCTTGACCAACTCTATCAGAGCTTGGTTGACGGCAATTTCGATGATGCAGCTTGGGCGCAGGGTCGATGC
GACGCAATCGTCCGATCCGGAGCCGGGACTGTCGGGCGTACACAAATCGCCCGCAGAAGCGCGGCCGTCT
GGACCGATGGCTGTGTAGAAGTACTCGCCGATAGTGGAAACCGACGCCCCAGCACTCGTCCGAGGGCAAA
GGAATAGACCCAGCTTTCTTGTACAAAGTGGGTCCAATTACTCTTCAACATCCCTACATGCTCTTTCTCC
CTGTGCTCCCACCCCCTATTTTTGTTATTATCAAAAAACTTCTCTTAATTTCTTTGTTTTTTAGCTTCTT
TTAAGTCACCTCTAACAATGAAATTGTGTAGATTCAAAAATAGAATTAATTCGTAATAAAAAGTCGAAAA
AAATTGTGCTCCCTCCCCCCATTAATAATAATTCTATCCCAAAATCTACACAATGTTCTGTGTACACTTC
TTATGTTTTTTACTTCTGATAAATTTTTTTGAAACATCATAGAAAAAACCGCACACAAAATACCTTATCA
TATGTTACGTTTCAGTTTATGACCGCAATTTTTAATAACTTCGTATAGGATACTTTATACGAAGTTATTT
TCAGGGTCGAAGAGCCAACTTTATTATACAAAGTTGGCATTATAAAAAAGCATTGCTTATCAATTTGTTG
CAACGAACAGGTCACTATCAGTCAAAATAAAATCATTATTTGGAGCTCCATGGTAGCGTTAACGCGGCCG
CGATATCCCCTATAGTGAGTCGTATTACATGGTCATAGCTGTTTCCTGGCAGCTCTGGCCCGTGTCTCAA
AATCTCTGATGTTACATTGCACAAGATAAAAATATATCATCATGAACAATAAAACTGTCTGCTTACATAA
ACAGTAATACAAGGGGTGTTATGAGCCATATTCAACGGGAAACGTCGAGGCCGCGATTAAATTCCAACAT
GGATGCTGATTTATATGGGTATAAATGGGCTCGCGATAATGTCGGGCAATCAGGTGCGACAATCTATCGC
TTGTATGGGAAGCCCGATGCGCCAGAGTTGTTTCTGAAACATGGCAAAGGTAGCGTTGCCAATGATGTTA
CAGATGAGATGGTCAGACTAAACTGGCTGACGGAATTTATGCCTCTTCCGACCATCAAGCATTTTATCCG
TACTCCTGATGATGCATGGTTACTCACCACTGCGATCCCCGGAAAAACAGCATTCCAGGTATTAGAAGAA
TATCCTGATTCAGGTGAAAATATTGTTGATGCGCTGGCAGTGTTCCTGCGCCGGTTGCATTCGATTCCTG
TTTGTAATTGTCCTTTTAACAGCGATCGCGTATTTCGTCTCGCTCAGGCGCAATCACGAATGAATAACGG
TTTGGTTGATGCGAGTGATTTTGATGACGAGCGTAATGGCTGGCCTGTTGAACAAGTCTGGAAAGAAATG
CATAAACTTTTGCCATTCTCACCGGATTCAGTCGTCACTCATGGTGATTTCTCACTTGATAACCTTATTT
TTGACGAGGGGAAATTAATAGGTTGTATTGATGTTGGACGAGTCGGAATCGCAGACCGATACCAGGATCT
TGCCATCCTATGGAACTGCCTCGGTGAGTTTTCTCCTTCATTACAGAAACGGCTTTTTCAAAAATATGGT
ATTGATAATCCTGATATGAATAAATTGCAGTTTCATTTGATGCTCGATGAGTTTTTCTAATCAGAATTGG
TTAATTGGTTGTAACACTGGCAGAGCATTACGCTGACTTGACGGGACGGCGCAAGCTCATGACCAAAATC
CCTTAACGTGAGTTACGCGTCGTTCCACTGAGCGTCAGACCCCGTAGAAAAGATCAAAGGATCTTCTTGA
GATCCTTTTTTTCTGCGCGTAATCTGCTGCTTGCAAACAAAAAAACCACCGCTACCAGCGGTGGTTTGTT
TGCCGGATCAAGAGCTACCAACTCTTTTTCCGAAGGTAACTGGCTTCAGCAGAGCGCAGATACCAAATAC
TGTTCTTCTAGTGTAGCCGTAGTTAGGCCACCACTTCAAGAACTCTGTAGCACCGCCTACATACCTCGCT
CTGCTAATCCTGTTACCAGTGGCTGCTGCCAGTGGCGATAAGTCGTGTCTTACCGGGTTGGACTCAAGAC
GATAGTTACCGGATAAGGCGCAGCGGTCGGGCTGAACGGGGGGTTCGTGCACACAGCCCAGCTTGGAGCG
AACGACCTACACCGAACTGAGATACCTACAGCGTGAGCTATGAGAAAGCGCCACGCTTCCCGAAGGGAGA
AAGGCGGACAGGTATCCGGTAAGCGGCAGGGTCGGAACAGGAGAGCGCACGAGGGAGCTTCCAGGGGGAA
ACGCCTGGTATCTTTATAGTCCTGTCGGGTTTCGCCACCTCTGACTTGAGCGTCGATTTTTGTGATGCTC
GTCAGGGGGGCGGAGCCTATGGAAAAACGCCAGCAACGCGGCCTTTTTACGGTTCCTGGCCTTTTGCTGG
CCTTTTGCTCACATGTTCTTTCCTGCGTTATCCCCTGATTCTGTGGATAACCGTATTACCGCCTTTGAGT
GAGCTGATACCGCTCGCCGCAGCCGAACGACCGAGCGCAGCGAGTCAGTGAGCGAGGAAGCGGAAGAGCG
CCCAATACGCAAACCGCCTCTCCCCGCGCGTTGGCCGATTCATTAATGCAGCTGGCACGACAGGTTTCCC
GACTGGAAAGCGGGCAGTGAGCGCAACGCAATTAAT
Features (pLannotate 1.2.2; 17 found; start..end, strand, type, name):
     39..66      -  terminator     rrnB T2 terminator: transcription terminator T2 from the E. coli rrnB gene
    198..241     +  terminator     rrnB T1 terminator: Escherichia coli rrnB; transcription terminator T1 from the E. coli rrnB gene
    288..324     -  CDS            lacZα (fragment): LacZα fragment of β-galactosidase; lacZ fragment
    395..518     -  protein_bind   attR2: mutant version of attR; recombination site for the Gateway® LR reaction LR Clonase™
    541..574     +  protein_bind   lox2272: Cre-mediated recombination occurs in the 8-bp core sequence (GGATACTT). lox2272 sites are compatible with each other, but incompatible with loxP or loxN sites (Lee and Saito, 1988). Cre recombinase
   1368..1514    +  CDS            sqt-1 (fragment): SQT1_CAEEL - Also known as rol-5. Protein inferred from homology: Swiss-Prot protein existence level 3. Nematode cuticles are composed largely of collagen-like proteins. The cuticle functions both as an exoskeleton and as a barrier to protect the worm from its environment. This is a collagen critical for organismal morphogenesis. Mutations in sqt-1 can lengthen, shorten, or helically twist the entire animal. From Caenorhabditis elegans.
   1547..2386    +  CDS            sqt-1 (fragment): SQT1_CAEEL - Also known as rol-5. Protein inferred from homology: Swiss-Prot protein existence level 3. Nematode cuticles are composed largely of collagen-like proteins. The cuticle functions both as an exoskeleton and as a barrier to protect the worm from its environment. This is a collagen critical for organismal morphogenesis. Mutations in sqt-1 can lengthen, shorten, or helically twist the entire animal. From Caenorhabditis elegans.
   2806..2826    +  protein_bind   attB1: mutant version of attB; core recombination site for the Gateway® BP reaction BP Clonase™
   2832..3857    +  CDS            HygR: aminoglycoside phosphotransferase from E. coli; aph(4)-Ia; confers resistance to hygromycin
   3861..3881    -  protein_bind   attB2: mutant version of attB; core recombination site for the Gateway® BP reaction BP Clonase™
   4235..4268    +  protein_bind   lox2272: Cre-mediated recombination occurs in the 8-bp core sequence (GGATACTT). lox2272 sites are compatible with each other, but incompatible with loxP or loxN sites (Lee and Saito, 1988). Cre recombinase
   4286..4306    -  protein_bind   attB3: mutant version of attB; core recombination site for the Gateway® BP reaction BP Clonase™
   4297..4382    -  protein_bind   attL1 (fragment): mutant version of attL; recombination site for the Gateway® LR reaction LR Clonase™
   4419..4437    -  promoter       T7 promoter: promoter for bacteriophage T7 RNA polymerase
   4571..5380    +  CDS            KanR: aminoglycoside phosphotransferase; aph(3')-Ia; confers resistance to kanamycin in bacteria or G418 (Geneticin®) in eukaryotes
   5527..6115    +  rep_origin     ori: high-copy-number ColE1/pMB1/pBR322/pUC origin of replication
   6298..6390    +  CDS            lacI (fragment): lac repressor; lacI; The lac repressor binds to the lac operator to inhibit transcription in E. coli. This inhibition can be relieved by adding lactose or isopropyl-β-D-thiogalactopyranoside (IPTG).
