[The description below was written by a language model from this plasmid's Addgene catalogue record and pLannotate feature annotations shown in this document.]
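Description:
pJRK248 is a Caenorhabditis elegans co-injection marker plasmid built in the Gateway donor backbone pDONR221. In E. coli it is maintained as a high-copy plasmid through a ColE1/pUC-type origin and selected with kanamycin via the KanR (aph(3')-Ia) gene. The annotated sequence also shows typical backbone remnants: rrnB T1 and T2 terminators, a T7 promoter, short lacZα and lacI fragments, and several Gateway recombination site remnants (attR2, attL1, attB1, attB2, attB3) that probably reflect how the cassette was assembled.

The payload consists of two worm marker cassettes. The first is sqt-1 under its own promoter and 3' UTR. sqt-1 (also known as rol-5) encodes a cuticle collagen, and mutations in it can helically twist the animal. The catalogue lists "Roller" as a selectable marker, so this cassette is meant to give a visible rolling phenotype in transgenic animals, although the record does not state which allele is carried. The feature table shows the coding region as two fragments, consistent with a genomic copy interrupted by an intron. The second cassette places the hygromycin resistance gene (HygR, aph(4)-Ia), flanked by attB1 and attB2, under the rps-0 promoter with the unc-54 3' UTR, allowing drug selection of transgenic worms. Two same-orientation lox2272 sites bracket both cassettes, so Cre recombinase could in principle excise them, though the record does not describe this use.

The plasmid's stated purpose is co-injection: it is mixed with other constructs during microinjection so that animals carrying the resulting transgene can be identified or selected. It was deposited with a study describing a fluorescence-based protein–protein interaction assay in C. elegans.
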