Addgene plasmid #173755: pJRK248
Purpose: co-injection plasmid
Depositing lab: Mike Boxem. Publication: CeLINC, a fluorescence-based protein-protein interaction assay in Caenorhabditis elegans. Kroll JR, Remmelzwaal S, Boxem M. Genetics. 2021 Dec 10;219(4). pii: 6380436. doi: 10.1093/genetics/iyab163. PubMed 34849800.
Backbone
  Vector backbone: pDONR221
  Backbone manufacturer: Invitrogen
  Backbone size w/o insert (bp): 4762
  Vector type: Worm Expression
  Selectable markers: Hygromycin ; Roller
Growth in bacteria
  Bacterial resistance: Kanamycin, 50 μg/mL
  Growth temperature: 37°C
  Growth strain: DH5alpha
  Copy number: High Copy
Gene/Insert
  Gene/Insert name: Prps-0::HygR::unc-54 3'UTR; Psqt-1::sqt-1::sqt-1 3' UTR
  Species: C. elegans (nematode)
  Cloning method: Restriction Enzyme; 5′ cloning site Unknown (unknown if destroyed)
  Sequencing primers: 5′ M13-F20; 3′ T7
Terms and licenses: Academic/Nonprofit Terms; Industry Terms: Not Available to Industry
Depositor comments: Please visit https://doi.org/10.1101/2021.06.01.446599 for bioRxiv preprint.
How to cite: pJRK248 was a gift from Mike Boxem (Addgene plasmid # 173755 ; http://n2t.net/addgene:173755 ; RRID:Addgene_173755)
